Addgene plasmid #213838: pReporter_mNeonGreen
Purpose: Facilitates genomic integration of the control reporter without zinc finger binding sites.
Depositing lab: James Collins. Depositing organization: Massachusetts Institute of Technology. Publication: A high-throughput synthetic biology approach for studying combinatorial chromatin-based transcriptional regulation. Alcantar MA, English MA, Valeri JA, Collins JJ. Mol Cell. 2024 Jun 20;84(12):2382-2396.e9. doi: 10.1016/j.molcel.2024.05.025. PubMed 38906116.
Backbone
  Vector backbone: pLEU
  Vector type: Yeast Expression
  Selectable markers: LEU2
Growth in bacteria
  Bacterial resistance: Spectinomycin, 50 μg/mL
  Growth temperature: 37°C
  Growth strain: NEB Stable
  Copy number: High Copy
Gene/Insert
  Gene/Insert name: mNeonGreen
  Species: Synthetic
  Cloning method: Restriction Enzyme; 5′ cloning site Unknown (unknown if destroyed); 3′ cloning site Unknown (unknown if destroyed)
Terms and licenses: Academic/Nonprofit Terms; Industry Terms: Not Available to Industry
Depositor comments: Contains a minimal CYC1 promoter driving expression of mNeonGreen. No ZF binding sites are present. Cut with NotI prior to transformation into yeast to facilitate genomic insertion.
How to cite: pReporter_mNeonGreen was a gift from James Collins (Addgene plasmid # 213838 ; http://n2t.net/addgene:213838 ; RRID:Addgene_213838)
