[The description below was written by a language model from this plasmid's Addgene catalogue record and pLannotate feature annotations shown in this document.]
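Description:
pReporter_mNeonGreen is a yeast integrating reporter plasmid built on the pLEU backbone, designed to place a control fluorescent reporter into the Saccharomyces cerevisiae genome. In bacteria it is maintained at high copy through a ColE1/pUC-type origin and selected with spectinomycin, conferred by the aadA gene; the annotated fragments of a gentamicin resistance gene and a class 1 integron Pc promoter next to aadA appear to be remnants of the integron-derived cassette that supplies this marker. No yeast replication origin or centromere is annotated, consistent with an integrative design. The plasmid is linearised with NotI before yeast transformation so that it inserts into the genome, and integrants are selected by leucine prototrophy through the LEU2 gene under its native promoter. The short S. cerevisiae coding fragments flagged in the feature table (NFS1 and YC021, which flank the bacterial backbone, plus YO192) are probably yeast genomic sequence carried along with the LEU2 region, a terminator or homology arms. The record does not explicitly name the integration locus.

The payload is the mNeonGreen coding sequence, a bright, rapidly maturing monomeric green/yellow fluorescent protein, driven according to the depositor by a minimal CYC1 promoter. This promoter was not picked up by the automated annotation but would lie upstream of the reporter gene. No zinc finger binding sites are present upstream of the promoter. The construct therefore serves as the negative-control reporter in a system where zinc finger-fused chromatin regulators are recruited to synthetic reporters, giving the baseline fluorescence expected without targeted recruitment. It was made for a high-throughput study of combinatorial chromatin-based transcriptional regulation in yeast.
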