Features (pLannotate 1.2.2; 10 found; start..end, strand, type, name):
    456..1163    +  CDS            mNeonGreen: mNeonGreen is a basic (constitutively fluorescent) green/yellow fluorescent protein published in 2013, derived from Branchiostoma lanceolatum. It is reported to be a very rapidly-maturing monomer with moderate acid sensitivity.
   1625..1702    +  CDS            YO192_YEAST (fragment): Experimental evidence at protein level: Swiss-Prot protein existence level 1. From Saccharomyces cerevisiae (strain ATCC 204508 / S288c) (Baker's yeast).
   1842..2249    +  promoter       LEU2 promoter: S. cerevisiae LEU2
   2250..3341    +  CDS            LEU2: LEU3_YEAST - Experimental evidence at protein level: Swiss-Prot protein existence level 1. Catalyzes the oxidation of 3-carboxy-2-hydroxy-4- methylpentanoate (3-isopropylmalate) to 3-carboxy-4-methyl-2- oxopentanoate. The product decarboxylates to 4-methyl-2 oxopentanoate. From Saccharomyces cerevisiae (strain ATCC 204508 / S288c) (Baker's yeast).
   3842..4033    -  CDS            NFS1 (fragment): NFS1_YEAST - Also known as SPL1 From Saccharomyces cerevisiae (strain ATCC 204508 / S288c) (Baker's yeast).
   4048..4836    -  CDS            aadA: S3AD_ECOLX - Experimental evidence at protein level: Swiss-Prot protein existence level 1. Mediates bacterial resistance to the antibiotics streptomycin and spectinomycin. From Escherichia coli.
   4843..4899    -  CDS            GmR (fragment): gentamycin acetyltransferase; aacC1; confers resistance to gentamycin
   5075..5098    -  promoter       Pc promoter (fragment): intI1 (promoter lies within the coding sequence); class 1 integron promoter
   5266..5854    +  rep_origin     ori: high-copy-number ColE1/pMB1/pBR322/pUC origin of replication
   6017..6391    +  CDS            YC021_YEAST: Protein predicted: Swiss-Prot protein existence level 4. From Saccharomyces cerevisiae (strain ATCC 204508 / S288c) (Baker's yeast).
>Addgene plasmid #213838 | pReporter_mNeonGreen | addgene full sequence | sequence record 422173 | Addgene NGS Result
CCCTGAATTCGCATCTAGATGGTAGAGCCACAAACAGCCGGTACAAGCAACGATCTCCAGGACCATCTGA
ATCATGCGCGGATGACACGAACTCACGACGGCGATCACAGACATTAACCCACAGTACAGACACTGCGACA
ACGTGGCAATTCGTCGCAATACCGTCTCACTGAACTGGCCGATAATTGCAGACGAACGGCATTCCAGATC
CGCCAGGCGTGTATATATAGCGTGGATGGCCAGGCAACTTTAGTGCTGACACATACAGGCATATATATAT
GTGTGCGACGACACATGATCATATGGCATGCATGTGCTCTGTATGTATATAAAACTCTTGTTTTCTTCTT
TTCTCTAAATATTCTTTCCTTATACATTAGGACCTTTGCAGCATAAATTACTATACTTCTATAGACACAC
AAACACAAATACACACACTAATCTAGATATTAAATATGGTTTCAAAGGGTGAAGAGGATAACATGGCAAG
TTTGCCGGCCACACATGAACTTCACATTTTCGGGAGCATAAATGGCGTTGATTTTGACATGGTCGGTCAG
GGGACTGGGAACCCCAACGACGGATACGAAGAACTCAACTTGAAATCTACCAAAGGTGATCTCCAATTTT
CACCGTGGATTCTTGTTCCGCACATTGGGTATGGATTTCATCAGTATTTGCCATACCCTGATGGCATGTC
ACCCTTCCAGGCCGCTATGGTCGATGGTAGCGGCTACCAGGTACACCGCACAATGCAGTTTGAAGACGGT
GCATCACTGACCGTGAACTACCGATATACCTATGAGGGTTCCCATATTAAAGGAGAAGCTCAAGTAAAGG
GAACGGGATTCCCGGCCGATGGTCCCGTGATGACTAACTCCTTGACAGCAGCAGACTGGTGTCGCTCTAA
GAAGACTTATCCCAACGATAAAACCATTATAAGTACATTTAAATGGAGTTATACAACGGGCAACGGTAAG
AGGTACAGAAGCACGGCACGGACCACTTACACCTTCGCTAAGCCGATGGCCGCAAACTACTTGAAGAACC
AACCGATGTACGTATTCCGAAAGACGGAACTGAAACATAGCAAAACTGAACTGAATTTCAAGGAGTGGCA
GAAAGCGTTTACTGATGTCATGGGTATGGACGAGCTGTATAAGGGATCCTAACTCGAGGCCAATTGGTGC
GGCAATTGATAATAACGAAAATGTCTTTTAATGATCTGGGTATAATGAGGAATTTTCCGAACGTTTTTAC
TTTATATATATATATACATGTAACATATATTCTATACGCTATAGAGAAAGGAAATTTTTCAATTAAAAAA
AAAATAGAGAAAGAGTTTCACTTCTTGATTATCGCTAACACTAATGGTTGAAGTACTGCTACTTTAATTT
TATGCTGGAAATCTGCTCGTCAGTGGTGCTCACACTGACGAATCATGTACAGATCATACCGATGACTGCC
TGGCGACTCACAACTAAGCAAGACAGCCGGAACCAGCGCCGGCGAACACCACTGCATATATGGCATATCA
CAACAGTCCACGTCTCAAGCAGTTACAGAGATGTTACGAACCACTAGTGCACTGCAGTACATCGAGGAGA
ACTTCTAGTATATCTACATACCTAATATTATTGCCTTATTAAAAATGGAATCCCAACAATTACATCAAAA
TCCACATTCTCTTCAAAATCAATTGTCCTGTACTTCCTTGTTCATGTGTGTTCAAAAACGTTATATTTAT
AGGATAATTATACTCTATTTCTCAACAAGTAATTGGTTGTTTGGCCGAGCGGTCTAAGGCGCCTGATTCA
AGAAATATCTTGACCGCAGTTAACTGTGGGAATACTCAGGTATCGTAAGATGCAAGAGTTCGAATCTCTT
AGCAACCATTATTTTTTTCCTCAACATAACGAGAACACACAGGGGCGCTATCGCACAGAATCAAATTCGA
TGACTGGAAATTTTTTGTTAATTTCAGAGGTCGCCTGACGCATATACCTTTTTCAACTGAAAAATTGGGA
GAAAAAGGAAAGGTGAGAGCGCCGGAACCGGCTTTTCATATAGAATAGAGAAGCGTTCATGACTAAATGC
TTGCATCACAATACTTGAAGTTGACAATATTATTTAAGGACCTATTGTTTTTTCCAATAGGTGGTTAGCA
ATCGTCTTACTTTCTAACTTTTCTTACCTTTTACATTTCAGCAATATATATATATATATTTCAAGGATAT
ACCATTCTAATGTCTGCCCCTAAGAAGATCGTCGTTTTGCCAGGTGACCACGTTGGTCAAGAAATCACAG
CCGAAGCCATTAAGGTTCTTAAAGCTATTTCTGATGTTCGTTCCAATGTCAAGTTCGATTTCGAAAATCA
TTTAATTGGTGGTGCTGCTATCGATGCTACAGGTGTTCCACTTCCAGATGAGGCGCTGGAAGCCTCCAAG
AAGGCTGATGCCGTTTTGTTAGGTGCTGTGGGTGGTCCTAAATGGGGAACCGGTAGTGTTAGACCTGAAC
AAGGTTTACTAAAAATCCGTAAAGAACTTCAATTGTACGCCAACTTAAGACCATGTAACTTTGCATCCGA
CTCTCTTTTAGACTTATCTCCAATCAAGCCACAATTTGCTAAAGGTACTGACTTCGTTGTTGTCAGAGAA
TTAGTGGGAGGTATTTACTTTGGTAAGAGAAAGGAGGACGATGGTGATGGTGTCGCTTGGGATAGTGAAC
AATACACCGTTCCAGAAGTGCAAAGAATCACAAGAATGGCCGCTTTCATGGCCCTACAACATGAGCCACC
ATTGCCTATTTGGTCCTTGGATAAAGCTAATGTTTTGGCCTCTTCAAGATTATGGAGAAAAACTGTGGAG
GAAACCATCAAGAACGAATTTCCTACATTGAAGGTTCAACATCAATTGATTGATTCTGCCGCCATGATCC
TAGTTAAGAACCCAACCCACCTAAATGGTATTATAATCACCAGCAACATGTTTGGTGATATCATCTCCGA
TGAAGCCTCCGTTATCCCAGGTTCCTTGGGTTTGTTGCCATCTGCGTCCTTGGCCTCTTTGCCAGACAAG
AACACCGCATTTGGTTTGTACGAACCATGCCACGGTTCTGCTCCAGATTTGCCAAAGAATAAGGTCAACC
CTATCGCCACTATCTTGTCTGCTGCAATGATGTTGAAATTGTCATTGAACTTGCCTGAAGAAGGTAAGGC
CATTGAAGATGCAGTTAAAAAGGTTTTGGATGCAGGTATCAGAACTGGTGATTTAGGTGGTTCCAACAGT
ACCACCGAAGTCGGTGATGCTGTCGCCGAAGAAGTTAAGAAAATCCTTGCTTAACCTGGAGGACCCTTCT
CTTTAGACTATTCTACTCTTATGCACGTAAAAAATTCTAGGAAATATGTATTAACTAGGAGTAAAATAAC
CGGCTAGTGGCATTCATATAGCCGTCTGTTTACATCTACATCACACATTTCGAGTGTATATCTCGCAACG
TTGGCGTTAAATAGGCAGGAGTACTCGTATCGCATGTCGGTGCGACACGAAATTACAAAATGGAATATGT
TCATAGGGTAGACGAAACTATATACGCAATCTACATACATTTATCAAGAAGGAGAAAAAGGAGGATGTAA
AGGAATACAGGTAAGCAAATTGATACTAATGGCTCAACGTGATAAGGAAAAAGAATTGCACTTTAACATT
AATATTGACAAGGAGGAGGGCACCACACAAAAAGTTAGGTGTAACAGAAAATCATGAAACTATGATTCCT
AATTTATATATTGGAGGATTTTCTCTAAAAAAAAAAAAATACAACAAATAAAAAACACTCAATGACCTGA
CCATTTGATGGAGTTTAAGTCAATACCTTCTTGAACCATTTCCCATAATGGTGAAAGTTCCCTCAAGAAT
TTTACTCTGTCAGAAACGGCCTTAACGACGTAGTCGACCTCCTCTTCAGTACTAAATCTACCAATACCAA
ATCTGATGGAAGAATGGGCTAATGCATCATCCTTACCCAGCGCCGAGCGGCCGCTTATTTGCCGACTACC
TTGGTGATCTCGCCTTTCACGTAGTGGACAAATTCTTCCAACTGATCTGCGCGCGAGGCCAAGCGATCTT
CTTCTTGTCCAAGATAAGCCTGTCTAGCTTCAAGTATGACGGGCTGATACTGGGCCGGCAGGCGCTCCAT
TGCCCAGTCGGCAGCGACATCCTTCGGCGCGATTTTGCCGGTTACTGCGCTGTACCAAATGCGGGACAAC
GTAAGCACTACATTTCGCTCATCGCCAGCCCAGTCGGGCGGCGAGTTCCATAGCGTTAAGGTTTCATTTA
GCGCCTCAAATAGATCCTGTTCAGGAACCGGATCAAAGAGTTCCTCCGCCGCTGGACCTACCAAGGCAAC
GCTATGTTCTCTTGCTTTTGTCAGCAAGATAGCCAGATCAATGTCGATCGTGGCTGGCTCGAAGATACCC
GCAAGAATGTCATTGCGCTGCCATTCTCCAAATTGCAGTTCGCGCTTAGCTGGATAACGCCACGGAATGA
TGTCGTCGTGCACAACAATGGTGACTTCTACAGCGCGGAGAATCTCGCTCTCTCCAGGGGAAGCCGAAGT
TTCCAAAAGGTCGTTGATCAAAGCTCGCCGCGTTGTTTCATCAAGCCTTACGGTCACCGTAACCAGCAAA
TCAATATCACTGTGTGGCTTCAGGCCGCCATCCACTGCGGAGCCGTACAAATGTACGGCCAGCAACGTCG
GTTCGAGATGGCGCTCGATGACGCCAACTACCTCTGATAGTTGAGTCGATACTTCGGCGATCACCGCTTC
CCTCATAATGTTTAACTTTGTTTTAGGGCGACTGCCCTGCTGCGTAACATCGTTGCTGCTCCATAACATC
AAACATCGACCCACGGCGTAACGCGCTTGCTGCTTGGATGCCCGAGGCATAGACTGTACCCCAAAAAAAC
AGTCATAACAAGCCATGAAAACCGCCACTGCGCCGTTACCACCGCTGCGTTCGGTCAAGGTTCTGGACCA
GTTGCGTGAGCGCATACGCTACTTGCATTACAGCTTACGAACCGAACAGGCTTATGTCCACTGGGTTCGT
GCCTTCATCCGTTTCCACGGTGTGCGTCACCCGGCAACCTTGGGTAGCAGCGAAGTCGAGGCATTTCTGT
CCTGGCTGGTCATGACCAAAATCCCTTAACGTGAGTTTTCGTTCCACTGAGCGTCAGACCCCGTAGAAAA
GATCAAAGGATCTTCTTGAGATCCTTTTTTTCTGCGCGTAATCTGCTGCTTGCAAACAAAAAAACCACCG
CTACCAGCGGTGGTTTGTTTGCCGGATCAAGAGCTACCAACTCTTTTTCCGAAGGTAACTGGCTTCAGCA
GAGCGCAGATACCAAATACTGTTCTTCTAGTGTAGCCGTAGTTAGGCCACCACTTCAAGAACTCTGTAGC
ACCGCCTACATACCTCGCTCTGCTAATCCTGTTACCAGTGGCTGCTGCCAGTGGCGATAAGTCGTGTCTT
ACCGGGTTGGACTCAAGACGATAGTTACCGGATAAGGCGCAGCGGTCGGGCTGAACGGGGGGTTCGTGCA
CACAGCCCAGCTTGGAGCGAACGACCTACACCGAACTGAGATACCTACAGCGTGAGCTATGAGAAAGCGC
CACGCTTCCCGAAGGGAGAAAGGCGGACAGGTATCCGGTAAGCGGCAGGGTCGGAACAGGAGAGCGCACG
AGGGAGCTTCCAGGGGGAAACGCCTGGTATCTTTATAGTCCTGTCGGGTTTCGCCACCTCTGACTTGAGC
GTCGATTTTTGTGATGCTCGTCAGGGGGGCGGAGCCTATGGAAAAACGCCAGCAACGCGGCCTTTTTACG
GTTCCTGGCCTTTTGCTGGCCTTTTGCTCACATGTTCTTTCCTGCGTTATCCCCTGATTCTGTGGATAAC
CGTGCGGCCGCCAATACCCAGAAGAACAGTAAAATAAAGCAAGGTACGTGAAATTAATATTTTTAAATGG
TTCTAACCGATGCCGAAGAACTGCGCAGTCCGGTTATAACGTCTGACATGTCCTTTTTTGATTTGGAATC
CAACCACTCAAGTGACTCTGTTCATTTACTTTGCGAAAAATATACCCACAAATTGCCCATCGAAAGTGAA
TCGCAAACCACCTTCAGACTGGCACCGACAAAGCAAAGATTATACAGACAGAGTACTTTATACGTACCGT
TAAGTCTCAAGCAAAGGGTTTTCTTATTTACTGAACGGGTAAAGAGTATCTGGGCCGGCTTGCCAAGATG
CAAACCGAATAAGTATTTCAAAGTTGCATTTGCCTTAGCCGTCCTGACACCATTGGCTATTTGGATATTT
TATATTGACTTTCGTGTACATTGATCACATCGACTGTTCTATTGGCAAATGAACCACGGGCATTGACTAT
TTTTCAGGTTACTACTATATATTATCATCACGGGCAAGGATTGTA
